>Addgene plasmid #48076 | pICH86988 | depositor full sequence | sequence record 69076 | Full Sequence
GGGACACGAAGTGGTTTAAACTATCAGTGTTTGACAGGATATATTGGCGGGTAAACCTAAGAGAAAAGAG
CGTTTATTAGAATAATCGGATATTTAAAAGGGCGTGAAAAGGTTTATCCGTTCGTCCATTTGTATGTGCC
AACCACAGGAACCGTAAAAAGGCCGCGTTGCTGGCGTTTTTCCATAGGCTCCGCCCCCCTGACGAGCATC
ACAAAAATCGACGCTCAAGTCAGAGGTGGCGAAACCCGACAGGACTATAAAGATACCAGGCGTTTCCCCC
TGGAAGCTCCCTCGTGCGCTCTCCTGTTCCGACCCTGCCGCTTACCGGATACCTGTCCGCCTTTCTCCCT
TCGGGAAGCGTGGCGCTTTCTCATAGCTCACGCTGTAGGTATCTCAGTTCGGTGTAGGTCGTTCGCTCCA
AGCTGGGCTGTGTGCACGAACCCCCCGTTCAGCCCGACCGCTGCGCCTTATCCGGTAACTATCGTCTTGA
GTCCAACCCGGTAAGACACGACTTATCGCCACTGGCAGCAGCCACTGGTAACAGGATTAGCAGAGCGAGG
TATGTAGGCGGTGCTACAGAGTTCTTGAAGTGGTGGCCTAACTACGGCTACACTAGAAGGACAGTATTTG
GTATCTGCGCTCTGCTGAAGCCAGTTACCTTCGGAAAAAGAGTTGGTAGCTCTTGATCCGGCAAACAAAC
CACCGCTGGTAGCGGTGGTTTTTTTGTTTGCAAGCAGCAGATTACGCGCAGAAAAAAAGGATCTCAGGAA
GATCCTTTGATCTTTTCTACGGGGTCTGACGCTCAGTGGAACGAAAACTCACGTTAAGGGATTTTGGTCA
TGAGATTATCAAAAAGGATCTTCACCTAGATCCTTTTAAATTAAAAATGAAGTTTTAAATCAATCTAAAG
TATATATGAGTAAACTTGGTCTGACAGCTAAAACAATTCATCCAGTAAAATATAATATTTTATTTTCTCC
CAATCAGGCTTGATCCCCAGTAAGTCAAAAAATAGCTCGACATACTGTTCTTCCCCGATATCCTCCCTGA
TCGACCGGACGCAGAAGGCAATGTCATACCACTTGTCCGCCCTGCCGCTTCTCCCAAGATCAATAAAGCC
ACTTACTTTGCCATCTTTCACAAAGATGTTGCTGTCTCCCAGGTCGCCGTGGGAAAAGACAAGTTCCTCT
TCGGGCTTTTCCGTCTTTAAAAAATCATACAGCTCGCGCGGATCTTTAAATGGAGTGTCCTCTTCCCAGT
TTTCGCAATCCACATCGGCCAGATCGTTATTCAGTAAGTAATCCAATTCGGCTAAGCGGCTGTCTAAGCT
ATTCGTATAGGGACAATCCGATATGTCGATGGAGTGAAAGAGCCTGATGCACTCCGCATACAGCTCGATA
ATCTTTTCAGGGCTTTGTTCATCTTCATACTCTTCCGAGCAAAGGACGCCATCGGCCTCACTCATGAGCA
GATTGCTCCAGCCATCATGCCGTTCAAAGTGCAGGACCTTTGGAACAGGCAGCTTTCCTTCCAGCCATAG
CATCATGTCCTTTTCCCGTTCCACATCATAGGTGGTCCCTTTATACCGGCTGTCCGTCATTTTTAAATAT
AGGTTTTCATTTTCTCCCACCAGCTTATATACCTTAGCAGGAGACATTCCTTCCGTATCTTTTACGCAGC
GGTATTTTTCGATCAGTTTTTTCAATTCCGGTGATATTCTCATTTTAGCCATACTCTTCCTTTTTCAATA
TTATTGAAGCATTTATCAGGGTTATTGTCTCATGAGCGGATACATATTTGAATGTATTTAGAAAAATAAA
CAAATAGGGGTTCCGCGCACGAATTGGCCAGCGCTGCCATTTTTGGGGTGAGGCCGTTCGCGGCCGAGGG
GCGCAGCCCCTGGGGGGATGGGAGCTCGGTGCCTTGATGTGGGCGCCGGCGGTCGAGTGGCGACGGCGCG
GCTTGTCCGCGCCCTGGTAGATTGCCTGGCCGTAGGCCAGCCATTTTTGAGCGGCCAGCGGCCGCGATAG
GCCGACGCGAAGCGGCGGGGCGTAGGGAGCGCAGCGACCGAAGGGTAGGCGCTTTTTGCAGCTCTTCGGC
TGTGCGCTGGCCAGACAGTTATGCACAGGCCAGGCGGGTTTTAAGAGTTTTAATAAGTTTTAAAGAGTTT
TAGGCGGAAAAATCGCCTTTTTTCTCTTTTATATCAGTCACTTACATGTGTGACCGGTTCCCAATGTACG
GCTTTGGGTTCCCAATGTACGGGTTCCGGTTCCCAATGTACGGCTTTGGGTTCCCAATGTACGTGCTATC
CACAGGAAAGAAGCTTTTTCGACCTTTTTCCCCTGCTAGGGCAATTTGCCCTAGCATCTGCTCCGTACAT
TAGGAACCGGCGGATGCTTCGCCCTCGATCAGGTTGCGGTAGCGCATGACTAGGATCGGGCCAGCCTGCC
CCGCCTCCTCCTTCAAATCGTACTCCGGCAGGTCATTTGACCCGATCAGCTTGCGCACGGTGAAACAGAA
CTTCTTGAACTCTCCGGCGCTGCCACTGCGTTCGTAGATCGTCTTGAACAACCATCTGGCTTCTGCCTTG
CCTGCGGCGCGGCGTGCCAGGCGGTAGAGAAAACGGCCGATGCCGGGATCGATCAAAAAGTAATCGGGGT
GAACCGTCAGCACGTCCGGGTTCTTGCCTTCTGTGATCTCGCGGTACATCCAATCAGCTAGCTCGATCTC
GATGTACTCCGGCCGCCCGGTTTCGCTCTTTACGATCTTGTAGCGGCTAATCAAGGCTTCACCCTCGGAT
ACCGTCACCAGGCGGCCGTTCTTGGCCTTCTTCGTACGCTGCATGGCAACGTGCGTGGTGTTTAACCGAA
TGCAGGTTTCTACCAGGTCGTCTTTCTGCTTTCCGCCATCGGCTCGCCGGCAGAACTTGAGTACGTCCGC
AACGTGTGGACGGAACACGCGGCCGGGCTTGTCTCCCTTCCCTTCCCGGTATCGGTTCATGGATTCGGTT
AGATGGGAAACCGCCATCAGTACCAGGTCGTAATCCCACACACTGGCCATGCCGGCCGGCCCTGCGGAAA
CCTCTACGTGCCCGTCTGGAAGCTCGTAGCGGATCACCTCGCCAGCTCGTCGGTCACGCTTCGACAGACG
GAAAACGGCCACGTCCATGATGCTGCGACTATCGCGGGTGCCCACGTCATAGAGCATCGGAACGAAAAAA
TCTGGTTGCTCGTCGCCCTTGGGCGGCTTCCTAATCGACGGCGCACCGGCTGCCGGCGGTTGCCGGGATT
CTTTGCGGATTCGATCAGCGGCCGCTTGCCACGATTCACCGGGGCGTGCTTCTGCCTCGATGCGTTGCCG
CTGGGCGGCCTGCGCGGCCTTCAACTTCTCCACCAGGTCATCACCCAGCGCCGCGCCGATTTGTACCGGG
CCGGATGGTTTGCGACCGTCACGCCGATTCCTCGGGCTTGGGGGTTCCAGTGCCATTGCAGGGCCGGCAG
ACAACCCAGCCGCTTACGCCTGGCCAACCGCCCGTTCCTCCACACATGGGGCATTCCACGGCGTCGGTGC
CTGGTTGTTCTTGATTTTCCATGCCGCCTCCTTTAGCCGCTAAAATTCATCTACTCATTTATTCATTTGC
TCATTTACTCTGGTAGCTGCGCGATGTATTCAGATAGCAGCTCGGTAATGGTCTTGCCTTGGCGTACCGC
GTACATCTTCAGCTTGGTGTGATCCTCCGCCGGCAACTGAAAGTTGACCCGCTTCATGGCTGGCGTGTCT
GCCAGGCTGGCCAACGTTGCAGCCTTGCTGCTGCGTGCGCTCGGACGGCCGGCACTTAGCGTGTTTGTGC
TTTTGCTCATTTTCTCTTTACCTCATTAACTCAAATGAGTTTTGATTTAATTTCAGCGGCCAGCGCCTGG
ACCTCGCGGGCAGCGTCGCCCTCGGGTTCTGATTCAAGAACGGTTGTGCCGGCGGCGGCAGTGCCTGGGT
AGCTCACGCGCTGCGTGATACGGGACTCAAGAATGGGCAGCTCGTACCCGGCCAGCGCCTCGGCAACCTC
ACCGCCGATGCGCGTGCCTTTGATCGCCCGCGACACGACAAAGGCCGCTTGTAGCCTTCCATCCGTGACC
TCAATGCGCTGCTTAACCAGCTCCACCAGGTCGGCGGTGGCCCATATGTCGTAAGGGCTTGGCTGCACCG
GAATCAGCACGAAGTCGGCTGCCTTGATCGCGGACACAGCCAAGTCCGCCGCCTGGGGCGCTCCGTCGAT
CACTACGAAGTCGCGCCGGCCGATGGCCTTCACGTCGCGGTCAATCGTCGGGCGGTCGATGCCGACAACG
GTTAGCGGTTGATCTTCCCGCACGGCCGCCCAATCGCGGGCACTGCCCTGGGGATCGGAATCGACTAACA
GAACATCGGCCCCGGCGAGTTGCAGGGCGCGGGCTAGATGGGTTGCGATGGTCGTCTTGCCTGACCCGCC
TTTCTGGTTAAGTACAGCGATAACCTTCATGCGTTCCCCTTGCGTATTTGTTTATTTACTCATCGCATCA
TATACGCAGCGACCGCATGACGCAAGCTGTTTTACTCAAATACACATCACCTTTTTAGACGGCGGCGCTC
GGTTTCTTCAGCGGCCAAGCTGGCCGGCCAGGCCGCCAGCTTGGCATCAGACAAACCGGCCAGGATTTCA
TGCAGCCGCACGGCTGATGGGCTGCCTGTATCGAGTGGTGATTTTGTGCCGAGCTGCCGGTCGGGGAGCT
GTTGGCTGGCTGGTGGCAGGATATATTGTGGTGTAAACAAATTGACGCTTAGACAACTTAATAACACATT
GCGGACGTTTTTAATGTACTGGGGTGGATGCAGTGGGCCCCACTCTGTGTGCCGAATTCGGATCCGGAGA
GCGGAGAATTAAGGGAGTCACGTTATGACCCCCGCCGATGACGCGGGACAAGCCGTTTTACGTTTGGAAC
TGACAGAACCGCAACGTTGAAGGAGCCACTCAGCCGCGGGTTTCTGGAGTTTAATGAGCTAAGCACATAC
GTCAGAAACCATTATTGCGCGTTCAAAAGTCGCCTAAGGTCACTATCAGCTAGCAAATATTTCTTGTCAA
AAATGCTCCACTGACGTTCCATAAATTCCCCTCGGTATCCAATTAGAGTCTCATATTCACTCTCAATCCA
AATAATCTGCACCGGATCTGGATCGTTTCGCATGATTGAACAAGATGGATTGCACGCAGGTTCTCCGGCC
GCTTGGGTGGAGAGGCTATTCGGCTATGACTGGGCACAACAGACAATCGGCTGCTCTGATGCCGCCGTGT
TCCGGCTGTCAGCGCAGGGGCGCCCGGTTCTTTTTGTCAAGACCGACCTGTCCGGTGCCCTGAATGAACT
CCAGGACGAGGCAGCGCGGCTATCGTGGCTGGCCACGACGGGCGTTCCTTGCGCAGCTGTGCTCGACGTT
GTCACTGAAGCGGGAAGGGACTGGCTGCTATTGGGCGAAGTGCCGGGGCAGGATCTCCTGTCATCTCACC
TTGCTCCTGCCGAGAAAGTATCCATCATGGCTGATGCAATGCGGCGGCTGCATACGCTTGATCCGGCTAC
CTGCCCATTCGACCACCAAGCGAAACATCGCATCGAGCGAGCACGTACTCGGATGGAAGCCGGTCTTGTC
GATCAGGATGATCTGGACGAAGAGCATCAGGGGCTCGCGCCAGCCGAACTGTTCGCCAGGCTCAAGGCGC
GTATGCCCGACGGCGAGGATCTCGTCGTGACTCATGGCGATGCCTGCTTGCCGAATATCATGGTGGAAAA
TGGCCGCTTTTCTGGATTCATCGACTGTGGCCGGCTGGGTGTGGCGGACCGCTATCAGGACATAGCGTTG
GCTACCCGTGATATTGCTGAAGAGCTTGGCGGCGAATGGGCTGACCGCTTCCTCGTGCTTTACGGTATCG
CCGCTCCCGATTCGCAGCGCATCGCCTTCTATCGCCTTCTTGACGAGTTCTTCTGAGCGGGACTCTGGAT
CTAGAGTCAAGCAGATCGTTCAAACATTTGGCAATAAAGTTTCTTAAGATTGAATCCTGTTGCCGGTCTT
GCGATGATTATCATATAATTTCTGTTGAATTACGTTAAGCATGTAATAATTAACATGTAATGCATGACGT
TATTTATGAGATGGGTTTTTATGATTAGAGTCCCGCAATTATACATTTAATACGCGATAGAAAACAAAAT
ATAGCGCGCAAACTAGGATAAATTATCGCGCGCGGTGTCATCTATGTTACTAGATCGACGCTGCAAGAAT
TCAAGCTTGGAGGAATTCCAATCCCACAAAAATCTGAGCTTAACAGCACAGTTGCTCCTCTCAGAGCAGA
ATCGGGTATTCAACACCCTCATATCAACTACTACGTTGTGTATAACGGTCCACATGCCGGTATATACGAT
GACTGGGGTTGTACAAAGGCGGCAACAAACGGCGTTCCCGGAGTTGCACACAAGAAATTTGCCACTATTA
CAGAGGCAAGAGCAGCAGCTGACGCGTACACAACAAGTCAGCAAACAGACAGGTTGAACTTCATCCCCAA
AGGAGAAGCTCAACTCAAGCCCAAGAGCTTTGCTAAGGCCCTAACAAGCCCACCAAAGCAAAAAGCCCAC
TGGCTCACGCTAGGAACCAAAAGGCCCAGCAGTGATCCAGCCCCAAAAGAGATCTCCTTTGCCCCGGAGA
TTACAATGGACGATTTCCTCTATCTTTACGATCTAGGAAGGAAGTTCGAAGGTGAAGGTGACGACACTAT
GTTCACCACTGATAATGAGAAGGTTAGCCTCTTCAATTTCAGAAAGAATGCTGACCCACAGATGGTTAGA
GAGGCCTACGCAGCAAGTCTCATCAAGACGATCTACCCGAGTAACAATCTCCAGGAGATCAAATACCTTC
CCAAGAAGGTTAAAGATGCAGTCAAAAGATTCAGGACTAATTGCATCAAGAACACAGAGAAAGACATATT
TCTCAAGATCAGAAGTACTATTCCAGTATGGACGATTCAAGGCTTGCTTCATAAACCAAGGCAAGTAATA
GAGATTGGAGTCTCTAAAAAGGTAGTTCCTACTGAATCTAAGGCCATGCATGGAGTCTAAGATTCAAATC
GAGGATCTAACAGAACTCGCCGTCAAGACTGGCGAACAGTTCATACAGAGTCTTTTACGACTCAATGACA
AGAAGAAAATCTTCGTCAACATGGTGGAGCACGACACTCTGGTCTACTCCAAAAATGTCAAAGATACAGT
CTCAGAAGATCAAAGGGCTATTGAGACTTTTCAACAAAGGATAATTTCGGGAAACCTCCTCGGATTCCAT
TGCCCAGCTATCTGTCACTTCATCGAAAGGACAGTAGAAAAGGAAGGTGGCTCCTACAAATGCCATCATT
GCGATAAAGGAAAGGCTATCATTCAAGATCTCTCTGCCGACAGTGGTCCCAAAGATGGACCCCCACCCAC
GAGGAGCATCGTGGAAAAAGAAGAGGTTCCAACCACGTCTACAAAGCAAGTGGATTGATGTGACATCTCC
ACTGACGTAAGGGATGACGCACAATCCCACTATCCTTCGCAAGACCCTTCCTCTATATAAGGAAGTTCAT
TTCATTTGGAGAGGACACGCTCGAGTATAAGAGCTCATTTTTACAACAATTACCAACAACAACAAACAAC
AAACAACATTACAATTACATTTACAATTATCGATACAATGGGAGACCGCAGCTGGCACGACAGGTTTCCC
GACTGGAAAGCGGGCAGTGAGCGCAACGCAATTAATGTGAGTTAGCTCACTCATTAGGCACCCCAGGCTT
TACACTTTATGCTTCCGGCTCGTATGTTGTGTGGAATTGTGAGCGGATAACAATTTCACACAGGAAACAG
CTATGACCATGATTACGCCAAGCTTGCATGCCTGCAGGTCGACTCTAGAGGATCCCCGGGTACCGAGCTC
GAATTCACTGGCCGTCGTTTTACAACGTCGTGACTGGGAAAACCCTGGCGTTACCCAACTTAATCGCCTT
GCAGCACATCCCCCTTTCGCCAGCTGGCGTAATAGCGAAGAGGCCCGCACCGATCGCCCTTCCCAACAGT
TGCGCAGCCTGAATGGCGAATGGCGCCTGATGCGGTATTTTCTCCTTACGCATCTGTGCGGTATTTCACA
CCGCATATGGTGCACTCTCAGTACAATCTGCTCTGATGCCGCATAGTTAAGCCAGCCCCGACACCCGCCA
ACACCCGCTGACGCGCCCTGACGGGCTTGTCTGCTCCCGGCATCCGCTTACAGACAAGCTGTGACGGTCT
CAGCTTGTCCTGCTTTAATGAGATATGCGAGAAGCCTATGATCGCATGATATTTGCTTTCAATTCTGTTG
TGCACGTTGTAAAAAACCTGAGCATGTGTAGCTCAGATCCTTACCGCCGGTTTCGGTTCATTCTAATGAA
TATATCACCCGTTACTATCGTATTTTTATGAATAATATTCTCCGTTCAATTTACTGATTGTACCCTACTA
CTTATATGTACAATATTAAAATGAAAACAATATATTGTGCTGAATAGGTTTATAGCGACATCTATGATAG
AGCGCCACAATAACAAACAATTGCGTTTTATTATTACAAATCCAATTTTAAAAAAAGCGGCAGAACCGGT
CAAACCTAAAAGACTGATTACATAAATCTTATTCAAATTTCAAAAGTGCCCCAGGGGCTAGTATCTACGA
CACACCGAGCGGCGAACTAATAACGCTCACTGAAGGGAACTCCGGTTCCCCGCCGGCGCGCATGGGTGAG
ATTCCTTGAAGTTGAGTATTGGCCGTCCGCTCTACCGAAAGTTACGGGCACCATTCAACCCGGTCCAGCA
CGGCGGCCGGGTAACCGACTTGCTGCCCCGAGAATTATGCAGCATTTTTTTGGTGTATGTGGGCCCCAAA
TGAAGTGCAGGTCAAACCTTGACAGTGACGACAAATCGTTGGGCGGGTCCAGGGCGAATTTTGCGACAAC
ATGTCGAGGCTCAGCAGGACCGCTACTAGAGGATGCACATGTGACCGA
Features (pLannotate 1.2.2; 24 found; start..end, strand, type, name):
     32..56      +  misc_feature   RB T-DNA repeat: right border repeat from nopaline C58 T-DNA
    179..766     -  rep_origin     ori: high-copy-number ColE1/pMB1/pBR322/pUC origin of replication
    941..1732    -  CDS            aphA: KKA3_ENTFL - Experimental evidence at protein level: Swiss-Prot protein existence level 1. Resistance to kanamycin and structurally-related aminoglycosides, including amikacin. From Enterococcus faecalis (Streptococcus faecalis).
   1733..1837    -  promoter       AmpR promoter: bla
   1854..1914    -  rep_origin     oriV (fragment): incP origin of replication
   2120..2314    -  rep_origin     pVS1 oriV: origin of replication for the Pseudomonas plasmid pVS1 (Heeb et al., 2000)
   2380..3448    -  CDS            pVS1 RepA (fragment): replication protein from the Pseudomonas plasmid pVS1 (Heeb et al., 2000)
   3881..4510    -  CDS            pVS1 StaA: stability protein from the Pseudomonas plasmid pVS1 (Heeb et al., 2000)
   4774..4798    +  misc_feature   LB T-DNA repeat: left border repeat from nopaline C58 T-DNA
   5008..5191    +  promoter       NOS promoter: nopaline synthase promoter NOS promoter
   5212..6003    +  CDS            neo: KKA2_KLEPN - Also known as kan, nptII. Experimental evidence at protein level: Swiss-Prot protein existence level 1. Resistance to kanamycin, neomycin, paromomycin, ribostamycin, butirosin and gentamicin B. From Klebsiella pneumoniae.
   6034..6286    +  terminator     NOS terminator: nopaline synthase terminator and poly(A) signal
   6312..7118    +  CDS            IBMP_CAMVB (fragment): Experimental evidence at protein level: Swiss-Prot protein existence level 1. Enhances the ribosomal termination-reinitiation event leading to the translation of major open reading frames on the polycistronic viral RNAs. From Cauliflower mosaic virus (strain Bari 1) (CaMV).
   7302..7647    +  promoter       CaMV 35S promoter: strong constitutive promoter from cauliflower mosaic virus
   7599..7645    +  promoter       minimal CaMV 35S promoter: minimal 35S promoter from cauliflower mosaic virus
   7676..7729    +  misc_feature   TMV Ω: translational enhancer from the tobacco mosaic virus 5'-leader sequence (Gallie et al., 1988)
   7748..7790    +  CDS            lacI (fragment): lac repressor; lacI; The lac repressor binds to the lac operator to inhibit transcription in E. coli. This inhibition can be relieved by adding lactose or isopropyl-β-D-thiogalactopyranoside (IPTG).
   7803..7824    +  protein_bind   CAP binding site: CAP binding activates transcription in the presence of cAMP. E. coli catabolite activator protein
   7839..7869    +  promoter       lac promoter: promoter for the E. coli lac operon
   7877..7893    +  protein_bind   lac operator: The lac repressor binds to the lac operator to inhibit transcription in E. coli. This inhibition can be relieved by adding lactose or isopropyl-β-D-thiogalactopyranoside (IPTG). lac repressor encoded by lacI
   7930..7986    -  misc_feature   MCS: pUC18/19 multiple cloning site
   7983..8140    +  CDS            lacZα (fragment): LacZα fragment of β-galactosidase; lacZ fragment
   8146..8245    -  misc_feature   bom (fragment): basis of mobility region from pBR322
   8340..9047    +  terminator     OCS terminator: octopine synthase terminator
