[The description below was written by a language model from this plasmid's Addgene catalogue record and pLannotate feature annotations shown in this document.]
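Description:
pICH86988 is an empty binary destination vector from the MoClo (modular cloning) system for standardized multigene assembly. The depositor describes it as a level 2 vector that accepts parts directly from level 0 modules. Its backbone carries two replication systems. One is a high-copy ColE1/pUC-type origin for propagation in E. coli. The other is the pVS1 origin with its RepA replication and StaA stability functions, derived from pPZP201, which is the kind of replicon used to maintain binary vectors in Agrobacterium. Bacterial selection is by kanamycin, conferred by an aphA (aminoglycoside phosphotransferase) gene driven by the bla promoter. The catalogue lists the backbone as 8,482 bp, while the annotated full sequence is 9,078 nt.

Between the nopaline-type left and right T-DNA border repeats lie two units. The first is a plant selection cassette in which the NOS promoter drives nptII (neo), followed by the NOS terminator. The second is a ready-made plant expression frame. It consists of the CaMV 35S promoter (with upstream CaMV sequence that pLannotate scores as a partial viral ORF) and the TMV Ω translational enhancer on one side, and the octopine synthase terminator on the other. These elements flank a lacZα cassette with its lac promoter, operator and pUC polylinker.

The lacZα segment acts as a replaceable cloning marker, so incoming level 0 coding modules displace it and recombinants can be identified by blue/white screening. The inserted sequence then sits under 35S/Ω control, already within a T-DNA. The specific type IIS restriction sites and fusion overhangs used for assembly are not given in the record. The design suits quick construction of plant expression clones for Agrobacterium-mediated delivery.
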