Addgene plasmid #48076: pICH86988
Purpose: (Empty Backbone)
Depositing lab: Sylvestre Marillonnet. Depositing organization: Leibniz Institute of Plant Biochemistry (IPB). Publication: A modular cloning system for standardized assembly of multigene constructs. Weber E, Engler C, Gruetzner R, Werner S, Marillonnet S. PLoS One. 2011 Feb 18;6(2):e16765. doi: 10.1371/journal.pone.0016765. PubMed 21364738.
Backbone
  Vector backbone: two ori derived from pUC19 and pPZP201
  Backbone manufacturer: self-made
  Backbone size (bp): 8482
  Vector type: Unspecified
  Selectable markers: LacZ alpha
Growth in bacteria
  Bacterial resistance: Kanamycin, 50 μg/mL
  Growth temperature: 37°C
  Growth strain: DH10B
  Copy number: High Copy
Gene/Insert
  Gene/Insert name: None
Terms and licenses: Academic/Nonprofit Terms; Industry Terms: Not Available to Industry
Depositor comments: level 2 vector for cloning directly from level 0
How to cite: pICH86988 was a gift from Sylvestre Marillonnet (Addgene plasmid # 48076 ; http://n2t.net/addgene:48076 ; RRID:Addgene_48076)
