>Addgene plasmid #48076 | pICH86988 | addgene partial sequence | sequence record 71167 | RB-F1 5'-ggataaaccttttcacgccc-3'
TTCTAATAAACGCTCTTTTCTCTTAGGTTTACCCGCCAATATATCCTGTCAAACACTGATAGTTTAAACC
ACTTCGTGTCCCTCGGTCACATGTGCATCCTCTAGTAGCGGTCCTGCTGAGCCTCGACATGTTGTCGCAA
AATTCGCCCTGGACCCGCCCAACGATTTGTCGTCACTGTCAAGGTTTGACCTGCACTTCATTTGGGGCCC
ACATACACCAAAAAAATGCTGCATAATTCTCGGGGCAGCAAGTCGGTTACCCGGCCGCCGTGCTGGACCG
GGTTGAATGGTGCCCGTAACTTTCGGTAGAGCGGACGGCCAATACTCAACTTCAAGGAATCTCACCCATG
CGCGCCGGCGGGGAACCGGAGTTCCCTTCAGTGAGCGTTATTAGTTCGCCGCTCGGTGTGTCGTAGATAC
TAGCCCCTGGGGCACTTTTGAAATTTGAATAAGATTTATGTAATCAGTCTTTTAGGTTTGACCGGTTCTG
CCGCTTTTTTTAAAATTGGATTTGTAATAATAAAACGCAATTGTTTGTTATTGTGGCGCTCTATCATAGA
TGTCGCTATAAACCTATTCAGCACAATATATTGTTTTCATTTTAATATTGTACATATAAGTAGTAGGGTA
CAATCAGTAAATTGAACGGAGAATATTATTCATAAAAATACGATAGTAACGGGTGATATATTCATTAGAA
TGAACCGAAACCGGCGGTAAGGATCTGAGCTACACATGCTCAGGTTTTTTACAACGTGCACAACAGAATT
GAAAGCAAATATCATGCGATCATAGGCTTCTCGCATATCTCATTAAAGCAGGACAAGCTGAGACCGTCAC
AGCTTGTCTGTAAGCGGATGCCGGGAGCAGACAAGCCCGTCAGGGCGCGTCA
