>Addgene plasmid #48076 | pICH86988 | addgene partial sequence | sequence record 71168 | 35Spromoter
GAAGTTCATTTCATTTGGAGAGGACACGCTCGAGTATAAGAGCTCATTTTTACAACAATTACCAACAACA
ACAAACAACAAACAACATTACAATTACATTTACAATTATCGATACAATGGGAGACCGCAGCTGGCACGAC
AGGTTTCCCGACTGGAAAGCGGGCAGTGAGCGCAACGCAATTAATGTGAGTTAGCTCACTCATTAGGCAC
CCCAGGCTTTACACTTTATGCTTCCGGCTCGTATGTTGTGTGGAATTGTGAGCGGATAACAATTTCACAC
AGGAAACAGCTATGACCATGATTACGCCAAGCTTGCATGCCTGCAGGTCGACTCTAGAGGATCCCCGGGT
ACCGAGCTCGAATTCACTGGCCGTCGTTTTACAACGTCGTGACTGGGAAAACCCTGGCGTTACCCAACTT
AATCGCCTTGCAGCACATCCCCCTTTCGCCAGCTGGCGTAATAGCGAAGAGGCCCGCACCGATCGCCCTT
CCCAACAGTTGCGCAGCCTGAATGGCGAATGGCGCCTGATGCGGTATTTTCTCCTTACGCATCTGTGCGG
TATTTCACACCGCATATGGTGCACTCTCAGTACAATCTGCTCTGATGCCGCATAGTTAAGCCAGCCCCGA
CACCCGCCAACACCCGCTGACGCGCCCTGACGGGCTTGTCTGCTCCCGGCATCCGCTTACAGACAAGCTG
TGACGGTCTCAGCTTGTCCTGCTTTAATGAGATATGCGAGAAGCCTATGATCGCATGATATTTGCTTTCA
ATTCTGTTGTGCACGTTGTAAAAAACCTGAGCATGTGTAGCTCAGATCCTTACCGCCGGTTTCGGTTCAT
TCTAATGAATATATCACCCGTTACTATCGTATTTTTATGAATAATATTCTCCGTTCAATTTACTGATTGT
ACCCTACTACTTATATGTACAATATTAAAATGAAAACAATATATTGTGCTGAATAGGTTTATAGCGACAT
CTATGATAGAGCGCC
